>Addgene plasmid #211682 | pCF821-sgCIDE-42_U6-sgRNA-EF1a-mNeonGreen | addgene full sequence | sequence record 421529 | Addgene NGS Result
GTCGACGGATCGGGAGATCTCCCGATCCCCTATGGTGCACTCTCAGTACAATCTGCTCTGATGCCGCATA
GTTAAGCCAGTATCTGCTCCCTGCTTGTGTGTTGGAGGTCGCTGAGTAGTGCGCGAGCAAAATTTAAGCT
ACAACAAGGCAAGGCTTGACCGACAATTGCATGAAGAATCTGCTTAGGGTTAGGCGTTTTGCGCTGCTTC
GCGATGTACGGGCCAGATATTGACATTGATTATTGACTAGTTATTAATAGTAATCAATTACGGGGTCATT
AGTTCATAGCCCATATATGGAGTTCCGCGTTACATAACTTACGGTAAATGGCCCGCCTGGCTGACCGCCC
AACGACCCCCGCCCATTGACGTCAATAATGACGTATGTTCCCATAGTAACGCCAATAGGGACTTTCCATT
GACGTCAATGGGTGGAGTATTTACGGTAAACTGCCCACTTGGCAGTACATCAAGTGTATCATATGCCAAG
TACGCCCCCTATTGACGTCAATGACGGTAAATGGCCCGCCTGGCATTATGCCCAGTACATGACCTTATGG
GACTTTCCTACTTGGCAGTACATCTACGTATTAGTCATCGCTATTACCATGGTGATGCGGTTTTGGCAGT
ACATCAATGGGCGTGGATAGCGGTTTGACTCACGGGGATTTCCAAGTCTCCACCCCATTGACGTCAATGG
GAGTTTGTTTTGGCACCAAAATCAACGGGACTTTCCAAAATGTCGTAACAACTCCGCCCCATTGACGCAA
ATGGGCGGTAGGCGTGTACGGTGGGAGGTCTATATAAGCAGCGCGTTTTGCCTGTACTGGGTCTCTCTGG
TTAGACCAGATCTGAGCCTGGGAGCTCTCTGGCTAACTAGGGAACCCACTGCTTAAGCCTCAATAAAGCT
TGCCTTGAGTGCTTCAAGTAGTGTGTGCCCGTCTGTTGTGTGACTCTGGTAACTAGAGATCCCTCAGACC
CTTTTAGTCAGTGTGGAAAATCTCTAGCAGTGGCGCCCGAACAGGGACTTGAAAGCGAAAGGGAAACCAG
AGGAGCTCTCTCGACGCAGGACTCGGCTTGCTGAAGCGCGCACGGCAAGAGGCGAGGGGCGGCGACTGGT
GAGTACGCCAAAAATTTTGACTAGCGGAGGCTAGAAGGAGAGAGATGGGTGCGAGAGCGTCAGTATTAAG
CGGGGGAGAATTAGATCGCGATGGGAAAAAATTCGGTTAAGGCCAGGGGGAAAGAAAAAATATAAATTAA
AACATATAGTATGGGCAAGCAGGGAGCTAGAACGATTCGCAGTTAATCCTGGCCTGTTAGAAACATCAGA
AGGCTGTAGACAAATACTGGGACAGCTACAACCATCCCTTCAGACAGGATCAGAAGAACTTAGATCATTA
TATAATACAGTAGCAACCCTCTATTGTGTGCATCAAAGGATAGAGATAAAAGACACCAAGGAAGCTTTAG
ACAAGATAGAGGAAGAGCAAAACAAAAGTAAGACCACCGCACAGCAAGCGGCCGCTGATCTTCAGACCTG
GAGGAGGAGATATGAGGGACAATTGGAGAAGTGAATTATATAAATATAAAGTAGTAAAAATTGAACCATT
AGGAGTAGCACCCACCAAGGCAAAGAGAAGAGTGGTGCAGAGAGAAAAAAGAGCAGTGGGAATAGGAGCT
TTGTTCCTTGGGTTCTTGGGAGCAGCAGGAAGCACTATGGGCGCAGCGTCAATGACGCTGACGGTACAGG
CCAGACAATTATTGTCTGGTATAGTGCAGCAGCAGAACAATTTGCTGAGGGCTATTGAGGCGCAACAGCA
TCTGTTGCAACTCACAGTCTGGGGCATCAAGCAGCTCCAGGCAAGAATCCTGGCTGTGGAAAGATACCTA
AAGGATCAACAGCTCCTGGGGATTTGGGGTTGCTCTGGAAAACTCATTTGCACCACTGCTGTGCCTTGGA
ATGCTAGTTGGAGTAATAAATCTCTGGAACAGATTTGGAATCACACGACCTGGATGGAGTGGGACAGAGA
AATTAACAATTACACAAGCTTAATACACTCCTTAATTGAAGAATCGCAAAACCAGCAAGAAAAGAATGAA
CAAGAATTATTGGAATTAGATAAATGGGCAAGTTTGTGGAATTGGTTTAACATAACAAATTGGCTGTGGT
ATATAAAATTATTCATAATGATAGTAGGAGGCTTGGTAGGTTTAAGAATAGTTTTTGCTGTACTTTCTAT
AGTGAATAGAGTTAGGCAGGGATATTCACCATTATCGTTTCAGACCCACCTCCCAACCCCGAGGGGACCC
GACAGGCCCGAAGGAATAGAAGAAGAAGGTGGAGAGAGAGACAGAGACAGATCCATTCGATTAGTGAACG
GATCGGCACTGCGTGCGCCAATTCTGCAGACAAATGGCAGTATTCATCCACAATTTTAAAAGAAAAGGGG
GGATTGGGGGGTACAGTGCAGGGGAAAGAATAGTAGACATAATAGCAACAGACATACAAACTAAAGAATT
ACAAAAACAAATTACAAAAATTCAAAATTTTCGGGTTTATTACAGGGACAGCAGAGATCCAGTTTGGTTA
ATTAAGGTACCGAGGGCCTATTTCCCATGATTCCTTCATATTTGCATATACGATACAAGGCTGTTAGAGA
GATAATTAGAATTAATTTGACTGTAAACACAAAGATATTAGTACAAAATACGTGACGTAGAAAGTAATAA
TTTCTTGGGTAGTTTGCAGTTTTAAAATTATGTTTTAAAATGGACTATCATATGCTTACCGTAACTTGAA
AGTATTTCGATTTCTTGGCTTTATATATCTTGTGGAAAGGACGAAACACCGGAGAGAGAGAGAGAGAGAG
AGTTTAAGAGCTATGCTGGAAACAGCATAGCAAGTTTAAATAAGGCTAGTCCGTTATCAACTTGAAAAAG
TGGCACCGAGTCGGTGCTTTTTTTGAATTCGCTAGCTAGGTCTTGAAAGGAGTGGGAATTGGCTCCGGTG
CCCGTCAGTGGGCAGAGCGCACATCGCCCACAGTCCCCGAGAAGTTGGGGGGAGGGGTCGGCAATTGATC
CGGTGCCTAGAGAAGGTGGCGCGGGGTAAACTGGGAAAGTGATGTCGTGTACTGGCTCCGCCTTTTTCCC
GAGGGTGGGGGAGAACCGTATATAAGTGCAGTAGTCGCCGTGAACGTTCTTTTTCGCAACGGGTTTGCCG
CCAGAACACAGGTAAGTGCCGTGTGTGGTTCCCGCGGGCCTGGCCTCTTTACGGGTTATGGCCCTTGCGT
GCCTTGAATTACTTCCACTGGCTGCAGTACGTGATTCTTGATCCCGAGCTTCGGGTTGGAAGTGGGTGGG
AGAGTTCGAGGCCTTGCGCTTAAGGAGCCCCTTCGCCTCGTGCTTGAGTTGAGGCCTGGCCTGGGCGCTG
GGGCCGCCGCGTGCGAATCTGGTGGCACCTTCGCGCCTGTCTCGCTGCTTTCGATAAGTCTCTAGCCATT
TAAAATTTTTGATGACCTGCTGCGACGCTTTTTTTCTGGCAAGATAGTCTTGTAAATGCGGGCCAAGATC
TGCACACTGGTATTTCGGTTTTTGGGGCCGCGGGCGGCGACGGGGCCCGTGCGTCCCAGCGCACATGTTC
GGCGAGGCGGGGCCTGCGAGCGCGGCCACCGAGAATCGGACGGGGGTAGTCTCAAGCTGGCCGGCCTGCT
CTGGTGCCTGGCCTCGCGCCGCCGTGTATCGCCCCGCCCTGGGCGGCAAGGCTGGCCCGGTCGGCACCAG
TTGCGTGAGCGGAAAGATGGCCGCTTCCCGGCCCTGCTGCAGGGAGCTCAAAATGGAGGACGCGGCGCTC
GGGAGAGCGGGCGGGTGAGTCACCCACACAAAGGAAAAGGGCCTTTCCGTCCTCAGCCGTCGCTTCATGT
GACTCCACGGAGTACCGGGCGCCGTCCAGGCACCTCGATTAGTTCTCGAGCTTTTGGAGTACGTCGTCTT
TAGGTTGGGGGGAGGGGTTTTATGCGATGGAGTTTCCCCACACTGAGTGGGTGGAGACTGAAGTTAGGCC
AGCTTGGCACTTGATGTAATTCTCCTTGGAATTTGCCCTTTTTGAGTTTGGATCTTGGTTCATTCTCAAG
CCTCAGACAGTGGTTCAAAGTTTTTTTCTTCCATTTCAGGTGTCGTGAACCGGTTCTAGAGCGCTGCCAC
CATGGTCAGTAAGGGCGAAGAAGATAATATGGCTTCCTTGCCTGCCACACATGAACTCCACATATTCGGG
TCTATCAACGGCGTGGACTTCGACATGGTTGGGCAAGGAACCGGAAATCCCAACGATGGATACGAGGAGC
TGAACCTGAAGTCAACGAAAGGTGATCTTCAATTCTCCCCCTGGATTCTCGTCCCTCACATTGGCTATGG
TTTCCACCAGTACCTCCCGTACCCTGACGGGATGTCTCCATTCCAAGCCGCAATGGTAGATGGGTCAGGC
TACCAAGTTCACAGAACTATGCAGTTTGAAGATGGTGCATCTCTGACAGTAAATTACAGGTATACCTACG
AAGGTTCACACATCAAAGGAGAAGCTCAGGTGAAAGGTACGGGATTCCCAGCAGACGGCCCAGTAATGAC
CAATTCCCTCACGGCTGCCGACTGGTGCAGGAGTAAAAAGACATATCCAAATGACAAGACTATTATCTCT
ACTTTCAAATGGTCTTATACGACAGGCAACGGAAAGAGGTATCGGTCAACCGCGCGCACAACATATACGT
TTGCTAAGCCTATGGCTGCCAATTATCTGAAAAATCAGCCCATGTATGTATTTAGAAAAACCGAACTGAA
GCACTCCAAAACTGAATTGAACTTCAAAGAGTGGCAAAAGGCCTTCACCGATGTCATGGGCATGGATGAA
TTGTATAAGTGAACGCGTTAAGTCGACAATCAACCTCTGGATTACAAAATTTGTGAAAGATTGACTGGTA
TTCTTAACTATGTTGCTCCTTTTACGCTATGTGGATACGCTGCTTTAATGCCTTTGTATCATGCTATTGC
TTCCCGTATGGCTTTCATTTTCTCCTCCTTGTATAAATCCTGGTTGCTGTCTCTTTATGAGGAGTTGTGG
CCCGTTGTCAGGCAACGTGGCGTGGTGTGCACTGTGTTTGCTGACGCAACCCCCACTGGTTGGGGCATTG
CCACCACCTGTCAGCTCCTTTCCGGGACTTTCGCTTTCCCCCTCCCTATTGCCACGGCGGAACTCATCGC
CGCCTGCCTTGCCCGCTGCTGGACAGGGGCTCGGCTGTTGGGCACTGACAATTCCGTGGTGTTGTCGGGG
AAATCATCGTCCTTTCCTTGGCTGCTCGCCTGTGTTGCCACCTGGATTCTGCGCGGGACGTCCTTCTGCT
ACGTCCCTTCGGCCCTCAATCCAGCGGACCTTCCTTCCCGCGGCCTGCTGCCGGCTCTGCGGCCTCTTCC
GCGTCTTCGCCTTCGCCCTCAGACGAGTCGGATCTCCCTTTGGGCCGCCTCCCCGCGTCGACTTTAAGAC
CAATGACTTACAAGGCAGCTGTAGATCTTAGCCACTTTTTAAAAGAAAAGGGGGGACTGGAAGGGCTAAT
TCACTCCCAACGAAGACAAGATCTGCTTTTTGCTTGTACTGGGTCTCTCTGGTTAGACCAGATCTGAGCC
TGGGAGCTCTCTGGCTAACTAGGGAACCCACTGCTTAAGCCTCAATAAAGCTTGCCTTGAGTGCTTCAAG
TAGTGTGTGCCCGTCTGTTGTGTGACTCTGGTAACTAGAGATCCCTCAGACCCTTTTAGTCAGTGTGGAA
AATCTCTAGCAGGGCCCGTTTAAACCCGCTGATCAGCCTCGACTGTGCCTTCTAGTTGCCAGCCATCTGT
TGTTTGCCCCTCCCCCGTGCCTTCCTTGACCCTGGAAGGTGCCACTCCCACTGTCCTTTCCTAATAAAAT
GAGGAAATTGCATCGCATTGTCTGAGTAGGTGTCATTCTATTCTGGGGGGTGGGGTGGGGCAGGACAGCA
AGGGGGAGGATTGGGAAGACAATAGCAGGCATGCTGGGGATGCGGTGGGCTCTATGGCTTCTGAGGCGGA
AAGAACCAGCCATTAATGAAAAGAACCAGCCATTAATGAATCGGCCAACGCGCGGGGAGAGGCGGTTTGC
GTATTGGGCGCTCTTCCGCTTCCTCGCTCACTGACTCGCTGCGCTCGGTCGTTCGGCTGCGGCGAGCGGT
ATCAGCTCACTCAAAGGCGGTAATACGGTTATCCACAGAATCAGGGGATAACGCAGGAAAGAACATGTGA
GCAAAAGGCCAGCAAAAGGCCAGGAACCGTAAAAAGGCCGCGTTGCTGGCGTTTTTCCATAGGCTCCGCC
CCCCTGACGAGCATCACAAAAATCGACGCTCAAGTCAGAGGTGGCGAAACCCGACAGGACTATAAAGATA
CCAGGCGTTTCCCCCTGGAAGCTCCCTCGTGCGCTCTCCTGTTCCGACCCTGCCGCTTACCGGATACCTG
TCCGCCTTTCTCCCTTCGGGAAGCGTGGCGCTTTCTCATAGCTCACGCTGTAGGTATCTCAGTTCGGTGT
AGGTCGTTCGCTCCAAGCTGGGCTGTGTGCACGAACCCCCCGTTCAGCCCGACCGCTGCGCCTTATCCGG
TAACTATCGTCTTGAGTCCAACCCGGTAAGACACGACTTATCGCCACTGGCAGCAGCCACTGGTAACAGG
ATTAGCAGAGCGAGGTATGTAGGCGGTGCTACAGAGTTCTTGAAGTGGTGGCCTAACTACGGCTACACTA
GAAGAACAGTATTTGGTATCTGCGCTCTGCTGAAGCCAGTTACCTTCGGAAAAAGAGTTGGTAGCTCTTG
ATCCGGCAAACAAACCACCGCTGGTAGCGGTGGTTTTTTTGTTTGCAAGCAGCAGATTACGCGCAGAAAA
AAAGGATCTCAAGAAGATCCTTTGATCTTTTCTACGGGGTCTGACGCTCAGTGGAACGAAAACTCACGTT
AAGGGATTTTGGTCATGAGATTATCAAAAAGGATCTTCACCTAGATCCTTTTAAATTAAAAATGAAGTTT
TAAATCAATCTAAAGTATATATGAGTAAACTTGGTCTGACAGTTACCAATGCTTAATCAGTGAGGCACCT
ATCTCAGCGATCTGTCTATTTCGTTCATCCATAGTTGCCTGACTCCCCGTCGTGTAGATAACTACGATAC
GGGAGGGCTTACCATCTGGCCCCAGTGCTGCAATGATACCGCGAGACCCACGCTCACCGGCTCCAGATTT
ATCAGCAATAAACCAGCCAGCCGGAAGGGCCGAGCGCAGAAGTGGTCCTGCAACTTTATCCGCCTCCATC
CAGTCTATTAATTGTTGCCGGGAAGCTAGAGTAAGTAGTTCGCCAGTTAATAGTTTGCGCAACGTTGTTG
CCATTGCTACAGGCATCGTGGTGTCACGCTCGTCGTTTGGTATGGCTTCATTCAGCTCCGGTTCCCAACG
ATCAAGGCGAGTTACATGATCCCCCATGTTGTGCAAAAAAGCGGTTAGCTCCTTCGGTCCTCCGATCGTT
GTCAGAAGTAAGTTGGCCGCAGTGTTATCACTCATGGTTATGGCAGCACTGCATAATTCTCTTACTGTCA
TGCCATCCGTAAGATGCTTTTCTGTGACTGGTGAGTACTCAACCAAGTCATTCTGAGAATAGTGTATGCG
GCGACCGAGTTGCTCTTGCCCGGCGTCAATACGGGATAATACCGCGCCACATAGCAGAACTTTAAAAGTG
CTCATCATTGGAAAACGTTCTTCGGGGCGAAAACTCTCAAGGATCTTACCGCTGTTGAGATCCAGTTCGA
TGTAACCCACTCGTGCACCCAACTGATCTTCAGCATCTTTTACTTTCACCAGCGTTTCTGGGTGAGCAAA
AACAGGAAGGCAAAATGCCGCAAAAAAGGGAATAAGGGCGACACGGAAATGTTGAATACTCATACTCTTC
CTTTTTCAATATTATTGAAGCATTTATCAGGGTTATTGTCTCATGAGCGGATACATATTTGAATGTATTT
AGAAAAATAAACAAATAGGGGTTCCGCGCACATTTCCCCGAAAAGTGCCACCTGAC
Features (pLannotate 1.2.2; 25 found; start..end, strand, type, name):
     31..83      -  misc_feature   bom (fragment): basis of mobility region from pBR322
    232..611     +  enhancer       CMV enhancer: human cytomegalovirus immediate early enhancer
    612..811     +  promoter       CMV promoter: human cytomegalovirus (CMV) immediate early promoter
    829..1009    +  LTR            5' LTR (truncated): truncated 5' long terminal repeat (LTR) from HIV-1
   1056..1181    +  misc_feature   HIV-1 Ψ: packaging signal of human immunodeficiency virus type 1
   1165..1528    +  CDS            HIV-1 gag (fragment): gag protein from human immunodeficiency virus 1; gag
   1674..1907    +  misc_feature   RRE: The Rev response element (RRE) of HIV-1 allows for Rev-dependent mRNA export from the nucleus to the cytoplasm.
   2284..2384    +  CDS            Rev (fragment): human immunodeficiency virus 1 (HIV-1) Rev protein; rev; enhances nuclear export of unspliced and incompletely spliced viral mRNAs
   2434..2551    +  misc_feature   cPPT/CTS: central polypurine tract and central termination sequence of HIV-1
   2602..2842    +  promoter       U6 promoter: RNA polymerase III promoter for human U6 snRNA
   2890..2957    +  misc_RNA       tracrRNA (fragment): trans-activating CRISPR RNA for the Streptococcus pyogenes CRISPR/Cas9 system
   2976..2994    +  CDS            small t antigen (fragment): SV40 (simian virus 40) small t antigen
   3020..3231    +  promoter       EF-1α core promoter: core promoter for human elongation factor EF-1α
   3232..3340    +  intron         EF-1α intron A (fragment): intron upstream of the start codon of human EF-1α
   3966..4169    +  intron         EF-1α intron A: truncated intron upstream of the start codon of human EF-1α
   4202..4909    +  CDS            mNeonGreen: mNeonGreen is a basic (constitutively fluorescent) green/yellow fluorescent protein published in 2013, derived from Branchiostoma lanceolatum. It is reported to be a very rapidly-maturing monomer with moderate acid sensitivity.
   4928..5516    +  misc_feature   WPRE: woodchuck hepatitis virus posttranscriptional regulatory element
   5567..5586    +  misc_feature   cPPT/CTS (fragment): central polypurine tract and central termination sequence of HIV-1
   5588..5821    +  LTR            3' LTR (ΔU3): self-inactivating 3' long terminal repeat (LTR) from HIV-1
   5853..6077    +  polyA_signal   bGH poly(A) signal: bovine growth hormone polyadenylation signal
   6081..6100    +  promoter       SV40 promoter (fragment): SV40 enhancer and early promoter
   6121..6171    -  CDS            lacI (fragment): lac repressor; lacI; The lac repressor binds to the lac operator to inhibit transcription in E. coli. This inhibition can be relieved by adding lactose or isopropyl-β-D-thiogalactopyranoside (IPTG).
   6354..6942    -  rep_origin     ori: high-copy-number ColE1/pMB1/pBR322/pUC origin of replication
   7113..7973    -  CDS            AmpR: β-lactamase; bla; confers resistance to ampicillin, carbenicillin, and related antibiotics
   7974..8078    -  promoter       AmpR promoter: bla
