[The description below was written by a language model from this plasmid's Addgene catalogue record and pLannotate feature annotations shown in this document.]
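Description:
pCF821-sgCIDE-42_U6-sgRNA-EF1a-mNeonGreen is an 8.1 kb third-generation-style, self-inactivating HIV-1 lentiviral transfer vector for delivering a CRISPR guide RNA to mammalian cells together with a fluorescent marker. It is built on the pCF821 backbone and is propagated in E. coli through a high-copy ColE1/pUC-type origin with ampicillin selection (AmpR under its bla promoter). The viral genome is transcribed in packaging cells from a CMV enhancer/promoter fused to a truncated 5' LTR. It carries the Ψ packaging signal with a gag fragment, the Rev response element for Rev-dependent nuclear export, and a cPPT/CTS. The genome ends in a ΔU3 3' LTR, which inactivates LTR promoter activity after integration, and this is followed by a bGH polyadenylation signal.

The payload consists of two cassettes in the same orientation. A human U6 RNA polymerase III promoter drives a single guide RNA made of the sgCIDE-42 spacer, a simple dinucleotide-repeat sequence, joined to a Streptococcus pyogenes Cas9 tracrRNA-derived scaffold. Downstream, an EF-1α core promoter with intron A sequences expresses mNeonGreen, a bright monomeric green/yellow fluorescent protein, and a WPRE enhances transcript stability and expression. mNeonGreen allows transduced cells to be identified, tracked or sorted.

The catalogue insert name mentions SpyCas9, but no Cas9 coding sequence is annotated and the construct's size and name point to a guide-only vector, so Cas9 presumably has to be supplied separately. The associated publication concerns targeting the non-coding genome for CRISPR-mediated killing of glioma cells, which is consistent with a guide directed at repetitive sequence.
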