Addgene plasmid #211682: pCF821-sgCIDE-42_U6-sgRNA-EF1a-mNeonGreen
Purpose: U6-sgRNA-EF1a-mNeonGreen
Depositing lab: Christof Fellmann. Depositing organization: J. David Gladstone Institutes. Publication: Targeting the non-coding genome and temozolomide signature enables CRISPR-mediated glioma oncolysis. Tan IL, Perez AR, Lew RJ, Sun X, Baldwin A, Zhu YK, Shah MM, Berger MS, Doudna JA, Fellmann C. Cell Rep. 2023 Nov 28;42(11):113339. doi: 10.1016/j.celrep.2023.113339. Epub 2023 Nov 2. PubMed 37917583.
Backbone
  Vector backbone: pCF821
  Vector type: Mammalian Expression, Lentiviral, CRISPR
Growth in bacteria
  Bacterial resistance: Ampicillin, 100 μg/mL
  Growth temperature: 37°C
  Growth strain: NEB Stable
  Copy number: Unknown
Gene/Insert
  Gene/Insert name: SpyCas9 and sgCIDE-42 guide RNA vector
  gRNA/shRNA sequence: GAGAGAGAGAGAGAGAGAGA
Terms and licenses: Academic/Nonprofit Terms; Industry Terms: Not Available to Industry
How to cite: pCF821-sgCIDE-42_U6-sgRNA-EF1a-mNeonGreen was a gift from Christof Fellmann (Addgene plasmid # 211682 ; http://n2t.net/addgene:211682 ; RRID:Addgene_211682)
